Addgene plasmid #44549: pCM350
Depositing lab: Michael Grunstein. Depositing organization: University of California, Los Angeles (UCLA). Publication: Acetylation of H2AZ Lys 14 is associated with genome-wide gene activity in yeast. Millar CB, Xu F, Zhang K, Grunstein M. Genes Dev. 2006 Mar 15;20(6):711-22. 10.1101/gad.1395506 PubMed 16543223.
Backbone
  Vector backbone: pRS416
  Vector type: Yeast Expression
  Selectable markers: URA3
Growth in bacteria
  Bacterial resistance: Ampicillin, 100 μg/mL
  Growth temperature: 37°C
  Growth strain: XL1 Blue
  Copy number: Unknown
Gene/Insert
  Gene/Insert name: HA-htz1
  Species: S. cerevisiae (budding yeast)
  Mutation: deleted amino acids 1-22
  Tag / fusion protein: HA (N terminal on insert)
  Cloning method: Restriction Enzyme; 5′ cloning site HindIII (unknown if destroyed); 3′ cloning site SalI (unknown if destroyed)
  Sequencing primers: 5′ M13_Rev; 3′ M13_F20
Terms and licenses: Academic/Nonprofit Terms; Industry Terms: Not Available to Industry
How to cite: pCM350 was a gift from Michael Grunstein (Addgene plasmid # 44549 ; http://n2t.net/addgene:44549 ; RRID:Addgene_44549)
