[The description below was written by a language model from this plasmid's Addgene catalogue record.]
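Description:
pCM350 is a yeast expression plasmid built on the pRS416 backbone, a standard Saccharomyces cerevisiae/E. coli shuttle vector. pRS416 belongs to the centromeric (CEN/ARS) pRS series, so it is normally maintained at low copy in yeast, although the record itself lists copy number as unknown. Selection in yeast relies on the URA3 auxotrophic marker, which complements ura3 strains and also permits counter-selection against the plasmid. Propagation in bacteria is under ampicillin resistance.

The insert is HA-htz1, an allele of the budding yeast HTZ1 gene, which encodes the histone variant H2A.Z. This version lacks amino acids 1 to 22, removing the N-terminal tail of the protein, and carries an HA epitope tag at the N terminus so that the truncated protein can be detected or immunoprecipitated with anti-HA antibodies. The fragment was cloned by restriction digestion between the HindIII and SalI sites of the polylinker, and it can be sequenced from the flanking M13 primer sites. The record does not state which promoter or terminator drives expression, so it is unclear whether native HTZ1 regulatory sequences or a heterologous promoter are used.

The associated publication concerns acetylation of H2A.Z lysine 14 and its relationship to genome-wide gene activity in yeast. Since the deleted region includes that residue, the construct is consistent with use as a tail-less H2A.Z mutant for testing what the N-terminal tail and its acetylation contribute to H2A.Z function, for example when compared with tagged wild-type or point-mutant alleles. No feature table was provided, so individual element positions cannot be confirmed.
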