>Addgene plasmid #44549 | pCM350 | addgene partial sequence | sequence record 64158 | M13-F20 5'-TGTAAAACGACGGCCAGT-3'
CCCAGTATAACTAGTGGTGAAGCTGTTATTAGAAATGGTAGGGGGGTTTTTTTTTTGTCCTGTCGGCACG
TATGGAAATTTATCGTCTATTAAACCTTTTCTTTGATTTGATTTCTACAGTGTACTTTTGTAGGTGTCCT
TAATTTCCATTTTTCCGGGTATGCAAAGTTCAACAAAAAGAAAGCCCTGACCAAATTTCTGCGTACATAA
CGGCTACTGCGCTATCGTTGGGAATATTGTGTGAGAGTATATTTTCATGCTATATATTATAGTAAAAACA
TAAGAGATTAGACGTGAAAGGAGAGATAGATTACATATATGTATGTATATAACTCGGGTACGGAGAGACA
AATTTCAACTTATAATAATGATACAGACGTTAATATGGATAGAATGAGGATACAGGAGCAGGGAGAATTA
CGGGAAATGGGAAAGAAAAACTATTCTTCTTATTTCTTACTTCCCTTTTTTTCCACTTTCAATAATAATG
CTTTATTTATATGAGGCAAAACACCACCTGAAGCAATTGTAGCCCTGATCAAAGAATCTAACTCATCGTC
ACCTCTAATGGCCAATTGCAGATGTCTTGGGGTAATCCTCTTGACTTTAAGATCCTTGGCTGCATTACCA
GCCAACTCCAGCACTTCAGCAGTCAAATATTCCAACACAGCAGTCAAATAAATGGCAGCTTTGGATCCTA
CTCTTGTTCGGCCGGTAGCGTGCCTTTTCAGGTAACGCTTAATCCTACCGACAGGAAACTGCAAGCCAGC
CCTTGCTGAAGAAGATTGGGTACCGGCCCCCTCGAGACTAGTAGCGTAATCTGGAACATCATATGGATAG
G
